Addgene plasmid #143828: TFORF1598
Purpose: Lentiviral vector for overexpressing transcription factor ORFs with unique 24-bp barcodes. Barcodes facilitate identification of transcription factors in pooled screens.
Depositing lab: Feng Zhang. Depositing organization: Broad Institute. Publication: A transcription factor atlas of directed differentiation. Joung J, Ma S, Tay T, Geiger-Schuller KR, Kirchgatterer PC, Verdine VK, Guo B, Arias-Garcia MA, Allen WE, Singh A, Kuksenko O, Abudayyeh OO, Gootenberg JS, Fu Z, Macrae RK, Buenrostro JD, Regev A, Zhang F. Cell. 2023 Jan 5;186(1):209-229.e26. doi: 10.1016/j.cell.2022.11.026. PubMed 36608654.
Backbone
  Vector backbone: pLX_TRC317
  Backbone manufacturer: Broad Institute Genetic Perturbation Platform
  Backbone size w/o insert (bp): 8264
  Vector type: Mammalian Expression, Lentiviral
  Selectable markers: Puromycin
Growth in bacteria
  Bacterial resistance: Ampicillin, 100 μg/mL
  Growth temperature: 37°C
  Growth strain: NEB Stable
  Copy number: High Copy
Gene/Insert
  Gene/Insert name: ZNF195
  Species: H. sapiens (human)
  Insert size (bp): 1934
  Entrez Gene: ZNF195 (a.k.a. DKFZp666D035)
  Promoter: EF1a
  Cloning method: Unknown
  Sequencing primers: 5′ GGGTGGAGACTGAAGTTAGGCCAG; 3′ CACATAGCGTAAAAGGAGCAACATAG
Terms and licenses: Academic/Nonprofit Terms; Industry Terms: Not Available to Industry
Depositor comments: NM_001242841,XM_017018263,ENST00000526601 . The transcription factor ORF portion of this plasmid was synthesized by Genewiz. Please test multiple small colonies in case of plasmid recombination. To make this collection available in a timely manner, a portion of this collection was not fully sequenced by Addgene. If an Addgene verified full plasmid sequence is not available, please contact us prior to placing an order to request the full sequence.
How to cite: TFORF1598 was a gift from Feng Zhang (Addgene plasmid # 143828 ; http://n2t.net/addgene:143828 ; RRID:Addgene_143828)
