[The description below was written by a language model from this plasmid's Addgene catalogue record and pLannotate feature annotations shown in this document.]
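Description:
TFORF1598 is a lentiviral mammalian expression plasmid built on the pLX_TRC317 backbone and carrying the human zinc finger gene ZNF195 as a synthesized open reading frame. It belongs to a barcoded transcription factor ORF collection in which each clone is tagged with a unique 24-bp barcode, so that the transcription factor delivered to a cell can be identified by sequencing in pooled overexpression screens. In bacteria the roughly 10.2 kb plasmid is maintained through a high-copy ColE1/pUC-type origin and selected with ampicillin via β-lactamase. An f1 origin and remnants of a lac/T7/T3 cloning region are also present. The depositor notes that the plasmid can recombine.

The viral portion follows a third-generation, self-inactivating layout. An RSV promoter drives a truncated HIV-1 5' LTR, followed by the Ψ packaging signal with a partial gag sequence, the Rev response element, a cPPT/CTS element and a ΔU3 3' LTR, with an SV40 polyadenylation signal downstream. Within this transfer cassette, an SV40 early promoter drives puromycin N-acetyltransferase for selecting transduced cells, and the EF-1α promoter drives constitutive expression of ZNF195. A WPRE downstream of the ORF enhances transcript stability and expression.

The automated annotation marks ZNF195 only over about 1.2 kb as a fragment, whereas the catalogue lists a 1,934 bp insert. The unannotated stretch before the WPRE presumably contains the rest of the insert region, though the feature table does not annotate the barcode or show its position. The short U6 promoter fragment in that interval is a partial match and no function for it is recorded.
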