Features (pLannotate 1.2.2; 31 found; start..end, strand, type, name):
      5..231     +  promoter       RSV promoter: Rous sarcoma virus enhancer/promoter
    232..412     +  LTR            5' LTR (truncated): truncated 5' long terminal repeat (LTR) from HIV-1
    459..584     +  misc_feature   HIV-1 Ψ: packaging signal of human immunodeficiency virus type 1
    568..931     +  CDS            HIV-1 gag (fragment): gag protein from human immunodeficiency virus 1; gag
   1077..1310    +  misc_feature   RRE: The Rev response element (RRE) of HIV-1 allows for Rev-dependent mRNA export from the nucleus to the cytoplasm.
   1687..1713    +  CDS            Rev (fragment): human immunodeficiency virus 1 (HIV-1) Rev protein; rev; enhances nuclear export of unspliced and incompletely spliced viral mRNAs
   1720..1743    +  promoter       SV40 promoter (fragment): SV40 early promoter
   1744..1815    +  promoter       SV40 promoter (fragment): SV40 enhancer and early promoter
   1839..1974    +  rep_origin     SV40 ori: SV40 origin of replication
   2020..2616    +  CDS            PuroR (fragment): puromycin N-acetyltransferase; pac from Streptomyces; confers resistance to puromycin
   2665..2782    +  misc_feature   cPPT/CTS: central polypurine tract and central termination sequence of HIV-1
   2847..2913    +  CDS            small t antigen (fragment): SV40 (simian virus 40) small t antigen
   2920..4098    +  promoter       EF-1α promoter: strong constitutive promoter for human elongation factor EF-1α
   4130..5332    +  CDS            ZNF195 (fragment): ZN195_HUMAN - Also known as ZNFP104. Experimental evidence at protein level: Swiss-Prot protein existence level 1. May be involved in transcriptional regulation. From Homo sapiens (Human).
   5960..6013    +  promoter       U6 promoter (fragment): RNA polymerase III promoter for human U6 snRNA
   6055..6643    +  misc_feature   WPRE: woodchuck hepatitis virus posttranscriptional regulatory element
   6694..6713    +  misc_feature   cPPT/CTS (fragment): central polypurine tract and central termination sequence of HIV-1
   6715..6948    +  LTR            3' LTR (ΔU3): self-inactivating 3' long terminal repeat (LTR) from HIV-1
   7026..7147    +  polyA_signal   SV40 poly(A) signal: SV40 polyadenylation signal
   7187..7322    +  rep_origin     SV40 ori: SV40 origin of replication
   7343..7361    -  promoter       T7 promoter: promoter for bacteriophage T7 RNA polymerase
   7369..7524    +  CDS            lacZα (fragment): LacZα fragment of β-galactosidase; lacZ fragment
   7529..7957    +  rep_origin     f1 ori (sequence partly withheld): f1 bacteriophage origin of replication; arrow indicates direction of (+) strand synthesis
   8010..8114    +  promoter       AmpR promoter: bla
   8115..8975    +  CDS            AmpR: β-lactamase; bla; confers resistance to ampicillin, carbenicillin, and related antibiotics
   9146..9734    +  rep_origin     ori: high-copy-number ColE1/pMB1/pBR322/pUC origin of replication
   9917..10009   +  CDS            lacI (fragment): lac repressor; lacI; The lac repressor binds to the lac operator to inhibit transcription in E. coli. This inhibition can be relieved by adding lactose or isopropyl-β-D-thiogalactopyranoside (IPTG).
  10022..10043   +  protein_bind   CAP binding site: CAP binding activates transcription in the presence of cAMP. E. coli catabolite activator protein
  10058..10088   +  promoter       lac promoter: promoter for the E. coli lac operon
  10096..10112   +  protein_bind   lac operator: The lac repressor binds to the lac operator to inhibit transcription in E. coli. This inhibition can be relieved by adding lactose or isopropyl-β-D-thiogalactopyranoside (IPTG). lac repressor encoded by lacI
  10157..10175   +  promoter       T3 promoter: promoter for bacteriophage T3 RNA polymerase
>Addgene plasmid #143828 | TFORF1598 | addgene full sequence | sequence record 396258 | Addgene NGS Result
TTAATGTAGTCTTATGCAATACTCTTGTAGTCTTGCAACATGGTAACGATGAGTTAGCAACATGCCTTAC
AAGGAGAGAAAAAGCACCGTGCATGCCGATTGGTGGAAGTAAGGTGGTACGATCGTGCCTTATTAGGAAG
GCAACAGACGGGTCTGACATGGATTGGACGAACCACTGAATTGCCGCATTGCAGAGATATTGTATTTAAG
TGCCTAGCTCGATACATAAACGGGTCTCTCTGGTTAGACCAGATCTGAGCCTGGGAGCTCTCTGGCTAAC
TAGGGAACCCACTGCTTAAGCCTCAATAAAGCTTGCCTTGAGTGCTTCAAGTAGTGTGTGCCCGTCTGTT
GTGTGACTCTGGTAACTAGAGATCCCTCAGACCCTTTTAGTCAGTGTGGAAAATCTCTAGCAGTGGCGCC
CGAACAGGGACTTGAAAGCGAAAGGGAAACCAGAGGAGCTCTCTCGACGCAGGACTCGGCTTGCTGAAGC
GCGCACGGCAAGAGGCGAGGGGCGGCGACTGGTGAGTACGCCAAAAATTTTGACTAGCGGAGGCTAGAAG
GAGAGAGATGGGTGCGAGAGCGTCAGTATTAAGCGGGGGAGAATTAGATCGCGATGGGAAAAAATTCGGT
TAAGGCCAGGGGGAAAGAAAAAATATAAATTAAAACATATAGTATGGGCAAGCAGGGAGCTAGAACGATT
CGCAGTTAATCCTGGCCTGTTAGAAACATCAGAAGGCTGTAGACAAATACTGGGACAGCTACAACCATCC
CTTCAGACAGGATCAGAAGAACTTAGATCATTATATAATACAGTAGCAACCCTCTATTGTGTGCATCAAA
GGATAGAGATAAAAGACACCAAGGAAGCTTTAGACAAGATAGAGGAAGAGCAAAACAAAAGTAAGACCAC
CGCACAGCAAGCGGCCGCTGATCTTCAGACCTGGAGGAGGAGATATGAGGGACAATTGGAGAAGTGAATT
ATATAAATATAAAGTAGTAAAAATTGAACCATTAGGAGTAGCACCCACCAAGGCAAAGAGAAGAGTGGTG
CAGAGAGAAAAAAGAGCAGTGGGAATAGGAGCTTTGTTCCTTGGGTTCTTGGGAGCAGCAGGAAGCACTA
TGGGCGCAGCGTCAATGACGCTGACGGTACAGGCCAGACAATTATTGTCTGGTATAGTGCAGCAGCAGAA
CAATTTGCTGAGGGCTATTGAGGCGCAACAGCATCTGTTGCAACTCACAGTCTGGGGCATCAAGCAGCTC
CAGGCAAGAATCCTGGCTGTGGAAAGATACCTAAAGGATCAACAGCTCCTGGGGATTTGGGGTTGCTCTG
GAAAACTCATTTGCACCACTGCTGTGCCTTGGAATGCTAGTTGGAGTAATAAATCTCTGGAACAGATTTG
GAATCACACGACCTGGATGGAGTGGGACAGAGAAATTAACAATTACACAAGCTTAATACACTCCTTAATT
GAAGAATCGCAAAACCAGCAAGAAAAGAATGAACAAGAATTATTGGAATTAGATAAATGGGCAAGTTTGT
GGAATTGGTTTAACATAACAAATTGGCTGTGGTATATAAAATTATTCATAATGATAGTAGGAGGCTTGGT
AGGTTTAAGAATAGTTTTTGCTGTACTTTCTATAGTGAATAGAGTTAGGCAGGGATATTCACCATTATCG
TTTCAGACCCACCTCCCAACCCCGAGGGGACCCATGCATTGCATCTCAATTAGTCAGCAACCAGGTGTGG
AAAGTCCCCAGGCTCCCCAGCAGGCAGAAGTATGCAAAGCATGCGTCTCAATTAGTCAGCAACCATAGTC
CCGCCCCTAACTCCGCCCATCCCGCCCCTAACTCCGCCCAGTTCCGCCCATTCTCCGCCCCATGGCTGAC
TAATTTTTTTTATTTATGCAGAGGCCGAGGCCGCCTCGGCCTCTGAGCTATTCCAGAAGTAGTGAGGAGG
CTTTTTTGGAGGCCTAGGCTTTTGCAAAAAGCTTTCTAGAGGTACCACCGGAGCTTACCATGACCGAGTA
CAAGCCCACGGTGCGCCTCGCCACCCGCGACGACGTCCCCAGGGCCGTACGCACCCTCGCCGCCGCGTTC
GCCGACTACCCCGCCACGCGCCACACCGTCGATCCGGACCGCCACATCGAGCGGGTCACCGAGCTGCAAG
AACTCTTCCTCACGCGCGTCGGGCTCGACATCGGCAAGGTGTGGGTCGCGGACGACGGCGCCGCCGTGGC
GGTCTGGACCACGCCGGAGAGCGTCGAAGCGGGGGCGGTGTTCGCCGAGATCGGCCCGCGCATGGCCGAG
TTGAGCGGTTCCCGGCTGGCCGCGCAGCAACAGATGGAAGGCCTCCTGGCGCCGCACCGGCCCAAGGAGC
CCGCGTGGTTCCTGGCCACCGTCGGCGTCTCGCCCGACCACCAGGGCAAGGGTCTGGGCAGCGCCGTCGT
GCTCCCCGGAGTGGAGGCGGCCGAGCGCGCCGGGGTGCCCGCCTTCCTGGAGACCTCCGCGCCCCGCAAC
CTCCCCTTCTACGAGCGGCTCGGCTTCACCGTCACCGCCGACGTCGAGGTGCCCGAAGGACCGCGCACCT
GGTGCATGACCCGCAAGCCCGGTGCCAGTTAACGAATTCTAGATCTTGAGACAAATGGCAGTATTCATCC
ACAATTTTAAAAGAAAAGGGGGGATTGGGGGGTACAGTGCAGGGGAAAGAATAGTAGACATAATAGCAAC
AGACATACAAACTAAAGAATTACAAAAACAAATTACAAAAATTCAAAATTTTCGGGTTTATTACAGGGAC
AGCAGAGATCCACTTTGGCGCCGGCTCGAGGCCTGCAGGTGCAAAGATGGATAAAGTTTTAAACAGAGAG
GAATCTTTGCAGCTAATGGACCTTCTAGGTCTTGAAAGGAGTGGGAATTGGCTCCGGTGCCCGTCAGTGG
GCAGAGCGCACATCGCCCACAGTCCCCGAGAAGTTGGGGGGAGGGGTCGGCAATTGAACCGGTGCCTAGA
GAAGGTGGCGCGGGGTAAACTGGGAAAGTGATGTCGTGTACTGGCTCCGCCTTTTTCCCGAGGGTGGGGG
AGAACCGTATATAAGTGCAGTAGTCGCCGTGAACGTTCTTTTTCGCAACGGGTTTGCCGCCAGAACACAG
GTAAGTGCCGTGTGTGGTTCCCGCGGGCCTGGCCTCTTTACGGGTTATGGCCCTTGCGTGCCTTGAATTA
CTTCCACCTGGCTGCAGTACGTGATTCTTGATCCCGAGCTTCGGGTTGGAAGTGGGTGGGAGAGTTCGAG
GCCTTGCGCTTAAGGAGCCCCTTCGCCTCGTGCTTGAGTTGAGGCCTGGCCTGGGCGCTGGGGCCGCCGC
GTGCGAATCTGGTGGCACCTTCGCGCCTGTCTCGCTGCTTTCGATAAGTCTCTAGCCATTTAAAATTTTT
GATGACCTGCTGCGACGCTTTTTTTCTGGCAAGATAGTCTTGTAAATGCGGGCCAAGATCTGCACACTGG
TATTTCGGTTTTTGGGGCCGCGGGCGGCGACGGGGCCCGTGCGTCCCAGCGCACATGTTCGGCGAGGCGG
GGCCTGCGAGCGCGGCCACCGAGAATCGGACGGGGGTAGTCTCAAGCTGGCCGGCCTGCTCTGGTGCCTG
GCCTCGCGCCGCCGTGTATCGCCCCGCCCTGGGCGGCAAGGCTGGCCCGGTCGGCACCAGTTGCGTGAGC
GGAAAGATGGCCGCTTCCCGGCCCTGCTGCAGGGAGCTCAAAATGGAGGACGCGGCGCTCGGGAGAGCGG
GCGGGTGAGTCACCCACACAAAGGAAAAGGGCCTTTCCGTCCTCAGCCGTCGCTTCATGTGACTCCACGG
AGTACCGGGCGCCGTCCAGGCACCTCGATTAGTTCTCGAGCTTTTGGAGTACGTCGTCTTTAGGTTGGGG
GGAGGGGTTTTATGCGATGGAGTTTCCCCACACTGAGTGGGTGGAGACTGAAGTTAGGCCAGCTTGGCAC
TTGATGTAATTCTCCTTGGAATTTGCCCTTTTTGAGTTTGGATCTTGGTTCATTCTCAAGCCTCAGACAG
TGGTTCAAAGTTTTTTTCTTCCATTTCAGGTGTCGTGAGGCTAGCACCGCCACCATGGCTGGTGCTCAGA
CTCTGTTGACGTTCAGGGATGTGGCCATAGAATTCTCCCTGGAGGAGTGGAAATGCCTGGACCTCGCTCA
GCAGAATTTGTACAGGGATGTGATGTTGGAGAACTACAGAAACTTGTTCTCCGTTGGTCTCACTGTCTGT
AAGCCAGGCCTGATCACCTGCCTGGAGCAACGAAAAGAGCCCTGGAATGTGAAGAGACAGGAGGCAGCAG
ACGGACATCCAGAGATGGGATTTCACCATGCTACTCAGGCTTGTCTTGAACTCCTGGGCTCAAGCGATCT
GCCTGCCTCAGCCTCCCAAAGTGCTGGGATTACAGGTGTGAACCACCGTGCCCAGCCAGGCCTCAATGTT
TCTGTGGACAAATTCACTGCTATGTCTTCTCATTTTACCCAAGACCTTCTGCCAGAGCAGGGCATACAAG
ATGCATTCCCAAAAAGAATACTGAGAGGATATGGAAATTGTGGCCTTGATAATTTATATTTAAGGAAAGA
CTGGGAAAGTTTAGATGAGTGTAAGTTGCAAAAAGATTATAATGGACTTAACCAATGTTCATCAACTACC
CATAGCAAAATCTTTCAATATAATAAATATGTTAAAATCTTTGATAACTTTTCAAATTTACATAGACGTA
ATATAAGTAATACTGGAGAGAAACCTTTCAAATGTCAAGAATGTGGCAAATCCTTTCAAATGCTCTCATT
CCTAACTGAACATCAGAAAATTCACACTGGAAAAAAATTCCAAAAATGTGGAGAATGTGGCAAAACCTTT
ATCCAGTGCTCACACTTTACTGAACCTGAGAACATTGACACTGGAGAGAAACCTTACAAGTGTCAAGAAT
GTAACAACGTCATTAAAACTTGCTCAGTCCTTACTAAAAATAGAATTTATGCCGGAGGGGAACATTACAG
ATGTGAAGAATTTGGCAAAGTATTTAACCAGTGCTCCCACCTTACTGAACATGAGCATGGTACTGAGGAA
AAACCCTGCAAATATGAAGAGTGCAGCAGTGTCTTTATCTCTTGCTCAAGCCTTTCTAATCAACAGATGA
TTCTTGCTGGAGAGAAGCTCTCCAAATGTGAAACATGGTACAAAGGTTTTAACCACAGCCCAAATCCTTC
CAAACACCAGAGAAATGAGATTGGAGGGAAACCTTTCAAATGTGAGGAATGTGACAGCATCTTCAAGTGG
TTCTCAGACCTTACTAAACATAAGAGAATTCACACTGGTGAGAAACCATACAAATGTGACGAATGTGGGA
AAGCCTATACACAGTCCTCACACCTCAGTGAACACAGGAGGATTCACACCGGAGAGAAACCCTACCAATG
TGAAGAATGTGGGAAGGTCTTCAGAACTTGCTCAAGCCTTTCTAACCATAAGAGAACTCATTCTGAAGAA
AAACCCTACACGTGTGAAGAATGTGGCAACATCTTTAAGCAGTTATCAGACCTCACTAAGCATAAGAAAA
CCCATACTGGAGAGAAGCCCTACAAATGTGACGAATGTGGAAAAAACTTTACCCAGTCCTCCAACCTTAT
TGTACATAAGAGAATTCATACTGGAGAGAAACCCTACAAGTGTGAAGAATGTGGCAGAGTCTTCATGTGG
TTCTCAGACATTACCAAACATAAGAAAACCCATACTGGAGAGAAACCCTACAAATGTGACGAATGTGGAA
AAAACTTTACCCAGTCCTCAAACCTTATTGTACATAAGAGAATTCATACTGGAGAGAAACCCTACAAGTG
TGAAAAGTGTGGCAAAGCCTTCACCCAGTTCTCACACCTGACTGTACATGAAAGCATTCATACTTAGTAA
TGAACTAGTCCGTAACTTGAAAGTATTTCGATTTCTTGGCTTTATATATCTTGTGGAAAGGACGATCCCT
CGTACTCCCGCTTCCATGAACGCGTTAAGTCGACAATCAACCTCTGGATTACAAAATTTGTGAAAGATTG
ACTGGTATTCTTAACTATGTTGCTCCTTTTACGCTATGTGGATACGCTGCTTTAATGCCTTTGTATCATG
CTATTGCTTCCCGTATGGCTTTCATTTTCTCCTCCTTGTATAAATCCTGGTTGCTGTCTCTTTATGAGGA
GTTGTGGCCCGTTGTCAGGCAACGTGGCGTGGTGTGCACTGTGTTTGCTGACGCAACCCCCACTGGTTGG
GGCATTGCCACCACCTGTCAGCTCCTTTCCGGGACTTTCGCTTTCCCCCTCCCTATTGCCACGGCGGAAC
TCATCGCCGCCTGCCTTGCCCGCTGCTGGACAGGGGCTCGGCTGTTGGGCACTGACAATTCCGTGGTGTT
GTCGGGGAAATCATCGTCCTTTCCTTGGCTGCTCGCCTGTGTTGCCACCTGGATTCTGCGCGGGACGTCC
TTCTGCTACGTCCCTTCGGCCCTCAATCCAGCGGACCTTCCTTCCCGCGGCCTGCTGCCGGCTCTGCGGC
CTCTTCCGCGTCTTCGCCTTCGCCCTCAGACGAGTCGGATCTCCCTTTGGGCCGCCTCCCCGCGTCGACT
TTAAGACCAATGACTTACAAGGCAGCTGTAGATCTTAGCCACTTTTTAAAAGAAAAGGGGGGACTGGAAG
GGCTAATTCACTCCCAACGAAGACAAGATCTGCTTTTTGCTTGTACTGGGTCTCTCTGGTTAGACCAGAT
CTGAGCCTGGGAGCTCTCTGGCTAACTAGGGAACCCACTGCTTAAGCCTCAATAAAGCTTGCCTTGAGTG
CTTCAAGTAGTGTGTGCCCGTCTGTTGTGTGACTCTGGTAACTAGAGATCCCTCAGACCCTTTTAGTCAG
TGTGGAAAATCTCTAGCAGTACGTATAGTAGTTCATGTCATCTTATTATTCAGTATTTATAACTTGCAAA
GAAATGAATATCAGAGAGTGAGAGGAACTTGTTTATTGCAGCTTATAATGGTTACAAATAAAGCAATAGC
ATCACAAATTTCACAAATAAAGCATTTTTTTCACTGCATTCTAGTTGTGGTTTGTCCAAACTCATCAATG
TATCTTATCATGTCTGGCTCTAGCTATCCCGCCCCTAACTCCGCCCATCCCGCCCCTAACTCCGCCCAGT
TCCGCCCATTCTCCGCCCCATGGCTGACTAATTTTTTTTATTTATGCAGAGGCCGAGGCCGCCTCGGCCT
CTGAGCTATTCCAGAAGTAGTGAGGAGGCTTTTTTGGAGGCCTAGGGACGTACCCAATTCGCCCTATAGT
GAGTCGTATTACGCGCGCTCACTGGCCGTCGTTTTACAACGTCGTGACTGGGAAAACCCTGGCGTTACCC
AACTTAATCGCCTTGCAGCACATCCCCCTTTCGCCAGCTGGCGTAATAGCGAAGAGGCCCGCACCGATCG
CCCTTCCCAACAGTTGCGCAGCCTGAATGGCGAATGGG
[124 nt withheld, positions 7529-7652]
C
[91 nt withheld, positions 7654-7744]
A
[49 nt withheld, positions 7746-7794]
CCTTTGACGTTGGAGTCCACGTTCTTT
[37 nt withheld, positions 7822-7858]
ACCCTATCTCGGTCTATTCTTTTGATTTATAAGGGATTTTGCCGATTTCGGCCTATTGGTTAAAAAATGA
GCTGATTTAACAAAAATTTAACGCGAATTTTAACAAAATATTAACGCTTACAATTTAGGTGGCACTTTTC
GGGGAAATGTGCGCGGAACCCCTATTTGTTTATTTTTCTAAATACATTCAAATATGTATCCGCTCATGAG
ACAATAACCCTGATAAATGCTTCAATAATATTGAAAAAGGAAGAGTATGAGTATTCAACATTTCCGTGTC
GCCCTTATTCCCTTTTTTGCGGCATTTTGCCTTCCTGTTTTTGCTCACCCAGAAACGCTGGTGAAAGTAA
AAGATGCTGAAGATCAGTTGGGTGCACGAGTGGGTTACATCGAACTGGATCTCAACAGCGGTAAGATCCT
TGAGAGTTTTCGCCCCGAAGAACGTTTTCCAATGATGAGCACTTTTAAAGTTCTGCTATGTGGCGCGGTA
TTATCCCGTATTGACGCCGGGCAAGAGCAACTCGGTCGCCGCATACACTATTCTCAGAATGACTTGGTTG
AGTACTCACCAGTCACAGAAAAGCATCTTACGGATGGCATGACAGTAAGAGAATTATGCAGTGCTGCCAT
AACCATGAGTGATAACACTGCGGCCAACTTACTTCTGACAACGATCGGAGGACCGAAGGAGCTAACCGCT
TTTTTGCACAACATGGGGGATCATGTAACTCGCCTTGATCGTTGGGAACCGGAGCTGAATGAAGCCATAC
CAAACGACGAGCGTGACACCACGATGCCTGTAGCAATGGCAACAACGTTGCGCAAACTATTAACTGGCGA
ACTACTTACTCTAGCTTCCCGGCAACAATTAATAGACTGGATGGAGGCGGATAAAGTTGCAGGACCACTT
CTGCGCTCGGCCCTTCCGGCTGGCTGGTTTATTGCTGATAAATCTGGAGCCGGTGAGCGTGGGTCTCGCG
GTATCATTGCAGCACTGGGGCCAGATGGTAAGCCCTCCCGTATCGTAGTTATCTACACGACGGGGAGTCA
GGCAACTATGGATGAACGAAATAGACAGATCGCTGAGATAGGTGCCTCACTGATTAAGCATTGGTAACTG
TCAGACCAAGTTTACTCATATATACTTTAGATTGATTTAAAACTTCATTTTTAATTTAAAAGGATCTAGG
TGAAGATCCTTTTTGATAATCTCATGACCAAAATCCCTTAACGTGAGTTTTCGTTCCACTGAGCGTCAGA
CCCCGTAGAAAAGATCAAAGGATCTTCTTGAGATCCTTTTTTTCTGCGCGTAATCTGCTGCTTGCAAACA
AAAAAACCACCGCTACCAGCGGTGGTTTGTTTGCCGGATCAAGAGCTACCAACTCTTTTTCCGAAGGTAA
CTGGCTTCAGCAGAGCGCAGATACCAAATACTGTTCTTCTAGTGTAGCCGTAGTTAGGCCACCACTTCAA
GAACTCTGTAGCACCGCCTACATACCTCGCTCTGCTAATCCTGTTACCAGTGGCTGCTGCCAGTGGCGAT
AAGTCGTGTCTTACCGGGTTGGACTCAAGACGATAGTTACCGGATAAGGCGCAGCGGTCGGGCTGAACGG
GGGGTTCGTGCACACAGCCCAGCTTGGAGCGAACGACCTACACCGAACTGAGATACCTACAGCGTGAGCT
ATGAGAAAGCGCCACGCTTCCCGAAGGGAGAAAGGCGGACAGGTATCCGGTAAGCGGCAGGGTCGGAACA
GGAGAGCGCACGAGGGAGCTTCCAGGGGGAAACGCCTGGTATCTTTATAGTCCTGTCGGGTTTCGCCACC
TCTGACTTGAGCGTCGATTTTTGTGATGCTCGTCAGGGGGGCGGAGCCTATGGAAAAACGCCAGCAACGC
GGCCTTTTTACGGTTCCTGGCCTTTTGCTGGCCTTTTGCTCACATGTTCTTTCCTGCGTTATCCCCTGAT
TCTGTGGATAACCGTATTACCGCCTTTGAGTGAGCTGATACCGCTCGCCGCAGCCGAACGACCGAGCGCA
GCGAGTCAGTGAGCGAGGAAGCGGAAGAGCGCCCAATACGCAAACCGCCTCTCCCCGCGCGTTGGCCGAT
TCATTAATGCAGCTGGCACGACAGGTTTCCCGACTGGAAAGCGGGCAGTGAGCGCAACGCAATTAATGTG
AGTTAGCTCACTCATTAGGCACCCCAGGCTTTACACTTTATGCTTCCGGCTCGTATGTTGTGTGGAATTG
TGAGCGGATAACAATTTCACACAGGAAACAGCTATGACCATGATTACGCCAAGCGCGCAATTAACCCTCA
CTAAAGGGAACAAAAGCTGGAGCTGCAAGC
