>Addgene plasmid #143828 | TFORF1598 | depositor partial sequence | sequence record 283611 | Insert
ACCGCCACCATGGCTGGTGCTCAGACTCTGTTGACGTTCAGGGATGTGGCCATAGAATTCTCCCTGGAGG
AGTGGAAATGCCTGGACCTCGCTCAGCAGAATTTGTACAGGGATGTGATGTTGGAGAACTACAGAAACTT
GTTCTCCGTTGGTCTCACTGTCTGTAAGCCAGGCCTGATCACCTGCCTGGAGCAACGAAAAGAGCCCTGG
AATGTGAAGAGACAGGAGGCAGCAGACGGACATCCAGAGATGGGATTTCACCATGCTACTCAGGCTTGTC
TTGAACTCCTGGGCTCAAGCGATCTGCCTGCCTCAGCCTCCCAAAGTGCTGGGATTACAGGTGTGAACCA
CCGTGCCCAGCCAGGCCTCAATGTTTCTGTGGACAAATTCACTGCTATGTCTTCTCATTTTACCCAAGAC
CTTCTGCCAGAGCAGGGCATACAAGATGCATTCCCAAAAAGAATACTGAGAGGATATGGAAATTGTGGCC
TTGATAATTTATATTTAAGGAAAGACTGGGAAAGTTTAGATGAGTGTAAGTTGCAAAAAGATTATAATGG
ACTTAACCAATGTTCATCAACTACCCATAGCAAAATCTTTCAATATAATAAATATGTTAAAATCTTTGAT
AACTTTTCAAATTTACATAGACGTAATATAAGTAATACTGGAGAGAAACCTTTCAAATGTCAAGAATGTG
GCAAATCCTTTCAAATGCTCTCATTCCTAACTGAACATCAGAAAATTCACACTGGAAAAAAATTCCAAAA
ATGTGGAGAATGTGGCAAAACCTTTATCCAGTGCTCACACTTTACTGAACCTGAGAACATTGACACTGGA
GAGAAACCTTACAAGTGTCAAGAATGTAACAACGTCATTAAAACTTGCTCAGTCCTTACTAAAAATAGAA
TTTATGCCGGAGGGGAACATTACAGATGTGAAGAATTTGGCAAAGTATTTAACCAGTGCTCCCACCTTAC
TGAACATGAGCATGGTACTGAGGAAAAACCCTGCAAATATGAAGAGTGCAGCAGTGTCTTTATCTCTTGC
TCAAGCCTTTCTAATCAACAGATGATTCTTGCTGGAGAGAAGCTCTCCAAATGTGAAACATGGTACAAAG
GTTTTAACCACAGCCCAAATCCTTCCAAACACCAGAGAAATGAGATTGGAGGGAAACCTTTCAAATGTGA
GGAATGTGACAGCATCTTCAAGTGGTTCTCAGACCTTACTAAACATAAGAGAATTCACACTGGTGAGAAA
CCATACAAATGTGACGAATGTGGGAAAGCCTATACACAGTCCTCACACCTCAGTGAACACAGGAGGATTC
ACACCGGAGAGAAACCCTACCAATGTGAAGAATGTGGGAAGGTCTTCAGAACTTGCTCAAGCCTTTCTAA
CCATAAGAGAACTCATTCTGAAGAAAAACCCTACACGTGTGAAGAATGTGGCAACATCTTTAAGCAGTTA
TCAGACCTCACTAAGCATAAGAAAACCCATACTGGAGAGAAGCCCTACAAATGTGACGAATGTGGAAAAA
ACTTTACCCAGTCCTCCAACCTTATTGTACATAAGAGAATTCATACTGGAGAGAAACCCTACAAGTGTGA
AGAATGTGGCAGAGTCTTCATGTGGTTCTCAGACATTACCAAACATAAGAAAACCCATACTGGAGAGAAA
CCCTACAAATGTGACGAATGTGGAAAAAACTTTACCCAGTCCTCAAACCTTATTGTACATAAGAGAATTC
ATACTGGAGAGAAACCCTACAAGTGTGAAAAGTGTGGCAAAGCCTTCACCCAGTTCTCACACCTGACTGT
ACATGAAAGCATTCATACTTAGTAATGAACTAGTCCGTAACTTGAAAGTATTTCGATTTCTTGGCTTTAT
ATATCTTGTGGAAAGGACGATCCCTCGTACTCCCGCTTCCATGA
