>Addgene plasmid #143828 | TFORF1598 | depositor partial sequence | sequence record 283612 | Barcode
TCCCTCGTACTCCCGCTTCCATGA
